Addgene plasmid #205363: pICH41295(pro5U)-pAT1G64550(E,A)
Purpose: MoClo lvl0 Promoter + 5'UTR part
Depositing lab: Jennifer Nemhauser. Depositing organization: University of Washington. Publication: Building a pipeline to identify and engineer constitutive and repressible promoters. Yang EJY, Nemhauser JL. Quant Plant Biol. 2023 Oct 19;4:e12. doi: 10.1017/qpb.2023.10. eCollection 2023. PubMed 37901686.
Backbone
  Vector backbone: pICH41295
  Backbone manufacturer: Sylvestre Marillonnet Lab
  Vector type: Synthetic Biology
Growth in bacteria
  Bacterial resistance: Spectinomycin, 50 μg/mL
  Growth temperature: 37°C
  Growth strain: DH5alpha
  Copy number: High Copy
Gene/Insert
  Gene/Insert name: pAT1G64550(E,A)
  Species: A. thaliana (mustard weed)
  Insert size (bp): 337
  Cloning method: Restriction Enzyme; 5′ cloning site unknown (unknown if destroyed)
Terms and licenses: Academic/Nonprofit Terms; Industry Terms: Not Available to Industry
How to cite: pICH41295(pro5U)-pAT1G64550(E,A) was a gift from Jennifer Nemhauser (Addgene plasmid # 205363 ; http://n2t.net/addgene:205363 ; RRID:Addgene_205363)
