[The description below was written by a language model from this plasmid's Addgene catalogue record and pLannotate feature annotations shown in this document.]
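Description:
pICH41295(pro5U)-pAT1G64550(E,A) is a level 0 part plasmid for the MoClo (Modular Cloning, Golden Gate-based) system, built in the pICH41295 acceptor backbone, which holds combined promoter plus 5′UTR modules. It is a small, roughly 2.6 kb synthetic-biology vector propagated in E. coli. Replication comes from a high-copy ColE1/pUC-type origin, and selection is with spectinomycin through an aadA aminoglycoside adenylyltransferase gene. An AmpR (bla) promoter lies upstream of the resistance gene. The short integrase, gentamicin acetyltransferase and lacI fragments picked up by the automated annotation are best read as remnants of the cassettes from which the backbone was assembled, not as functional genes.

The payload is a 337 bp insert from Arabidopsis thaliana named for locus AT1G64550, representing promoter and 5′UTR sequence from that gene. The feature table does not annotate it, so its exact coordinates are not given, although it presumably sits in the unannotated part of the sequence. The "(E,A)" suffix suggests a particular variant of the part, but the record does not define it. The cloning sites used and the flanking fusion overhangs are also not stated.

As a level 0 module, the plasmid has no coding sequence or terminator of its own and is not an expression construct. It is meant to be combined by Type IIS restriction-ligation with compatible coding sequence and terminator parts into level 1 transcription units for use in plants. The associated work concerns a pipeline for identifying and engineering constitutive and repressible plant promoters, which fits its use as a regulatory part for driving transgenes or synthetic circuits.
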