Features (pLannotate 1.2.2; 6 found; start..end, strand, type, name):
    467..571     +  promoter       AmpR promoter: bla
    562..642     -  CDS            int (fragment): INT2_ECOLX - Protein inferred from homology: Swiss-Prot protein existence level 3. Putative integrase believed to be involved in the insertion of antibiotic resistance genes into plasmids and transposons. From Escherichia coli.
    730..786     +  CDS            GmR (fragment): gentamycin acetyltransferase; aacC1; confers resistance to gentamycin
    793..1581    +  CDS            aadA: S3AD_ECOLX - Experimental evidence at protein level: Swiss-Prot protein existence level 1. Mediates bacterial resistance to the antibiotics streptomycin and spectinomycin. From Escherichia coli.
   1755..2343    +  rep_origin     ori: high-copy-number ColE1/pMB1/pBR322/pUC origin of replication
   2526..2575    +  CDS            lacI (fragment): lac repressor; lacI; The lac repressor binds to the lac operator to inhibit transcription in E. coli. This inhibition can be relieved by adding lactose or isopropyl-β-D-thiogalactopyranoside (IPTG).
>Addgene plasmid #205363 | pICH41295(pro5U)-pAT1G64550(E,A) | addgene full sequence | sequence record 404851 | Addgene NGS Result
GGAGTTGGCGAAACAATTAAGAGGTCTAGTTTTGGTAAAATCCAAATTGCTAATCTATCATCTCTCAAAC
ATGTGTTAACAAAAACAAAATTGAGGATCTCAAGCTAGACTCTAGTGAGGAGCCATGTTAAGAGGGAACA
ACGTTAACCGGATTAAATCATAATATTTGGTTTGGTTTAGTAAATTAGCAAAGGTGATTAACTGCAAAGG
TGCCTGAGGGAGAAGGTTCCAAATAGCCCTAAAAAGCTTCGCCTTCTCTCCTTGCCTTCATTTCGGGTGT
GGAGGAAAGTTATCAAATCAGTTTTTGTGGAATTTTGAATCTCGTCGCTTCTGTGTTGGCTAATGTGAGA
CCACGAAGTGGCTCTTCAGTGGACGAAAGGGCCTCGTGATACGCCTATTTTTATAGGTTAATGTCATGAT
AATAATGGTTTCTTAGACGTCAGGTGGCACTTTTCGGGGAAATGTGCGCGGAACCCCTATTTGTTTATTT
TTCTAAATACATTCAAATATGTATCCGCTCATGAGACAATAACCCTGATAAATGCTTCAATAATATTGAA
AAAGGAAGAGTATGCGCTCACGCAACTGGTCCAGAACCTTGACCGAACGCAGCGGTGGTAACGGCGCAGT
GGCGGTTTTCATGGCTTGTTATGACTGTTTTTTTTTGGGGTACAGTCTATGCCTCGGGCATCCAAGCAGC
AAGCGCGTTACGCCGTGGGTCGATGTTTGATGTTATGGAGCAGCAACGATGTTACGCAGCAGGGCAGTCG
CCCTAAAACAAAGTTAAACATCATGAGGGAAGCGGTGATCGCCGAAGTATCGACTCAACTATCAGAGGTA
GTTGGCGTCATCGAGCGCCATCTCGAACCGACGTTGCTGGCCGTACATTTGTACGGCTCCGCAGTGGATG
GCGGCCTGAAGCCACACAGCGATATTGATTTGCTGGTTACGGTGACCGTAAGGCTTGATGAAACAACGCG
GCGAGCTTTGATCAACGACCTTTTGGAAACTTCGGCTTCCCCTGGAGAGAGCGAGATTCTCCGCGCTGTA
GAAGTCACCATTGTTGTGCACGACGACATCATTCCGTGGCGTTATCCAGCTAAGCGCGAACTGCAATTTG
GAGAATGGCAGCGCAATGACATTCTTGCAGGTATCTTCGAGCCAGCCACGATCGACATTGATCTGGCTAT
CTTGCTGACAAAAGCAAGAGAACATAGCGTTGCCTTGGTAGGTCCAGCGGCGGAGGAACTCTTTGATCCG
GTTCCTGAACAGGATCTATTTGAGGCGCTAAATGAAACCTTAACGCTATGGAACTCGCCGCCCGACTGGG
CTGGCGATGAGCGAAATGTAGTGCTTACGTTGTCCCGCATTTGGTACAGCGCAGTAACCGGCAAAATCGC
GCCGAAGGATGTCGCTGCCGACTGGGCAATGGAGCGCCTGCCGGCCCAGTATCAGCCCGTCATACTTGAA
GCTAGACAGGCTTATCTTGGACAAGAAGAAGATCGCTTGGCCTCGCGCGCAGATCAGTTGGAAGAATTTG
TCCATTACGTAAAAGGCGAGATCACCAAGGTAGTCGGCAAATAACTGTCAGACCAAGTTTACTCATATAT
ACTTTAGATTGATTTAAAACTTCATTTTTAATTTAAAAGGATCTAGGTGAAGATCCTTTTTGATAATCTC
ATGACCAAAATCCCTTAACGTGAGTTTTCGTTCCACTGAGCGTCAGACCCCGTAGAAAAGATCAAAGGAT
CTTCTTGAGATCCTTTTTTTCTGCGCGTAATCTGCTGCTTGCAAACAAAAAAACCACCGCTACCAGCGGT
GGTTTGTTTGCCGGATCAAGAGCTACCAACTCTTTTTCCGAAGGTAACTGGCTTCAGCAGAGCGCAGATA
CCAAATACTGTTCTTCTAGTGTAGCCGTAGTTAGGCCACCACTTCAAGAACTCTGTAGCACCGCCTACAT
ACCTCGCTCTGCTAATCCTGTTACCAGTGGCTGCTGCCAGTGGCGATAAGTCGTGTCTTACCGGGTTGGA
CTCAAGACGATAGTTACCGGATAAGGCGCAGCGGTCGGGCTGAACGGGGGGTTCGTGCACACAGCCCAGC
TTGGAGCGAACGACCTACACCGAACTGAGATACCTACAGCGTGAGCTATGAGAAAGCGCCACGCTTCCCG
AAGGGAGAAAGGCGGACAGGTATCCGGTAAGCGGCAGGGTCGGAACAGGAGAGCGCACGAGGGAGCTTCC
AGGGGGAAACGCCTGGTATCTTTATAGTCCTGTCGGGTTTCGCCACCTCTGACTTGAGCGTCGATTTTTG
TGATGCTCGTCAGGGGGGCGGAGCCTATGGAAAAACGCCAGCAACGCGGCCTTTTTACGGTTCCTGGCCT
TTTGCTGGCCTTTTGCTCACATGTTCTTTCCTGCGTTATCCCCTGATTCTGTGGATAACCGTATTACCGC
CTTTGAGTGAGCTGATACCGCTCGCCGCAGCCGAACGACCGAGCGCAGCGAGTCAGTGAGCGAGGAAGCG
GAAGAGCGCCCAATACGCAAACCGCCTCTCCCCGCGCGTTGGCCGATTCATTAATCACTCTGTGGTCTCA
